Addgene plasmid #31706: pMXs-B2
Depositing lab: Duanqing Pei. Depositing organization: Chinese Academy of Science. Publication: MicroRNA cluster 302-367 enhances somatic cell reprogramming by accelerating a mesenchymal-to-epithelial transition. Liao B, Bao X, Liu L, Feng S, Zovoilis A, Liu W, Xue Y, Cai J, Guo X, Qin B, Zhang R, Wu J, Lai L, Teng M, Niu L, Zhang B, Esteban MA, Pei D. J Biol Chem. 2011 May 13. 286(19):17359-64. 10.1074/jbc.C111.235960 PubMed 21454525.
Backbone
  Vector backbone: pMXs
  Backbone size w/o insert (bp): 4600
  Vector type: Mammalian Expression, Retroviral
Growth in bacteria
  Bacterial resistance: Ampicillin, 100 μg/mL
  Growth temperature: 37°C
  Growth strain: DH5alpha
  Copy number: High Copy
Gene/Insert
  Gene/Insert name: miR-18b
  Species: M. musculus (mouse)
  Insert size (bp): 320
  Entrez Gene: Mir18b (a.k.a. Mirn18b, mmu-mir-18b)
  Cloning method: Restriction Enzyme; 5′ cloning site Hind III (not destroyed); 3′ cloning site EcoR I (not destroyed)
  Sequencing primers: 5′ gacggcatcgcagcttggat
Terms and licenses: Academic/Nonprofit Terms; Industry Terms: Not Available to Industry
How to cite: pMXs-B2 was a gift from Duanqing Pei (Addgene plasmid # 31706 ; http://n2t.net/addgene:31706 ; RRID:Addgene_31706)
