[The description below was written by a language model from this plasmid's Addgene catalogue record.]
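Description:
pMXs-B2 is a retroviral mammalian expression plasmid built on the pMXs backbone (about 4.6 kb without insert), a Moloney murine leukemia virus-derived vector family in which the cloned sequence sits between viral long terminal repeats and downstream of a packaging signal. In vectors of this type, the 5′ LTR generally drives transcription of the insert, and the plasmid is introduced into a packaging cell line to produce replication-defective virus that integrates stably into dividing target cells. The record does not include a feature table, so the exact regulatory elements present in this particular plasmid are not itemised, and no mammalian selection marker is listed. In bacteria it is maintained as a high-copy plasmid under ampicillin selection.

The insert is a roughly 320 bp mouse genomic fragment carrying miR-18b (Mir18b), cloned by restriction digestion between HindIII and EcoRI sites, both of which remain intact and could be used to excise or replace the fragment. A fragment of this length would be expected to contain the microRNA precursor hairpin plus flanking sequence, allowing the transcript to be processed by the endogenous microRNA machinery into mature miR-18b, although the record does not describe the boundaries of the fragment. No tags or reporters are recorded.

The associated publication concerns microRNA effects on somatic cell reprogramming and the mesenchymal-to-epithelial transition, with a focus on the miR-302-367 cluster. pMXs-B2 therefore appears to be one of a set of microRNA-expressing retroviral constructs used to test individual microRNAs in that context, though the specific role of miR-18b in the study is not stated in the record.
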