>Addgene plasmid #31706 | pMXs-B2 | addgene partial sequence | sequence record 45187 | pMX-S1811 5'-GACGGCATCGCAGCTTGGATACAC-3'
CATCCTCTAGACTGCCGGATCTAGCTAGTTAATTAAGGATCCGTTAACAAGCTTCTTCTTACATTACCAT
GGTGATTTAATCAGAGGCCGCTGAGTCCCCTGGTTTCTGCATAGTTAGATTGTGGATGTTTTTGAGCTGC
TCCTTGTAATGTGTCTCTTGTGTTAAGGTGCATCTAGTGCTGTTAGTGAAGCAGCTTACAATCTACTGCC
CTAAATGCCCCTTCTCGCACAGGCTACTTCTTACCTTGCATTTGAAAAGCATATCTTGAGAAATGATTTG
AACGGCACAAGTTTCAAAGGCTCTTTCAGTGTTTCGCCGAGAAACAGATGGCGGAGACTGTAGTATACAG
TTGTGTAGAAGAACAAGCTCGGATGAATTCGTATACACTAGTGACTACAAGGACGACGATGACAAGTGAT
AAATAACTTCGTATAATGTATGCTATACGAAGTTATTCTAGTATTTAAATGCCCTCGAGCTGACTGCGGC
CGCCAGCACAGTGGTCGACGATAAAATAAAAGATTTTATTTAGTCTCCAGAAAAAGGGGGGAATGAAAGA
CCCCACCTGTAGGTTTGGCAAGCTAGCTTAAGTAACGCCATTTTGCAAGGCATGGAAAAATACATAACTG
AGAATAGAGAAGTTCAGATCAAGGTCAGGAACAGATGGAACAGCTGAATATGGGCCAAACAGGATATCTG
TGGTAAGCAGTTCCTGCCCCGGCTCAGGGCCAAGAACAGATGGAACAGCTGAATATGGGCCAAACAGGAT
ATCTGTGGTAAGCAGTTCCTGCCCCGGCTCAGGGCCAAGAACA
